>Addgene plasmid #64522 | pRG213MX | depositor full sequence | sequence record 108543 | pRG213MX sequence 4298 bps
GACGTCGGGTCCTTTTCATCACGTGCTATAAAAATAATTATAATTTAAATTTTTTAATATAAATATATAA
ATTAAAAATAGAAAGTAAAAAAAGAAATTAAAGAAAAAATAGTTTTTGTTTTCCGAAGATGTAAAAGACT
CTAGGGGGATCGCCAACAAATACTACCTTTTATCTTGCTCTTCCTGCTCTCAGGTATTAATGCCGAATTG
TTTCATCTTGTCTGTGTAGAAGACCACACACGAAAATCCTGTGATTTTACATTTTACTTATCGTTAATCG
AATGTATATCTATTTAATCTGCTTTTCTTGTCTAATAAATATATATGTAAAGTACGCTTTTTGTTGAAAT
TTTTTAAACCTTTGTTTATTTTTTTTTCTTCATTCCGTAACTCTTCTACCTTCTTTATTTACTTTCTAAA
ATCCAAATACAAAACATAAAAATAAATAAACACAGAGTAAATTCCCAAATTATTCCATCATTAAAAGATA
CGAGGCGCGTGTAAGTTACAGGCAAGCGATCCGTCTTAATTAACTCTGGCGCGCCTCCTCTAGTACACTC
TATATTTTTTTATGCCTCGGTAATGATTTTCATTTTTTTTTTTCCACCTAGCGGATGACTCTTTTTTTTT
CTTAGCGATTGGCATTATCACATAATGAATTATACATTATATAAAGTAATGTGATTTCTTCGAAGAATAT
ACTAAAAAATGAGCAGGCAAGATAAACGAAGGCACATATGAGGAGGGCTTTTGTAGAAAGAAATACGAAC
GAAACGAAAATCAGCGTTGCCATCGCTTTGGACAAAGCTCCCTTACCTGAAGAGTCGAATTTTATTGATG
AACTTATAACTTCCAAGCATGCAAACCAAAAGGGAGAACAAGTAATCCAAGTAGACACGGGAATTGGATT
CTTGGATCACATGTATCATGCACTGGCTAAACATGCAGGCTGGAGCTTACGACTTTACTCAAGAGGTGAT
TTAATCATCGATGATCATCACACTGCAGAAGATACTGCTATTGCACTTGGTATTGCATTCAAGCAGGCTA
TGGGTAACTTTGCCGGTGTTAAAAGATTTGGACATGCTTATTGTCCACTTGACGAAGCTCTTTCCAGAAG
CGTAGTTGACTTGTCGGGACGGCCCTATGCTGTTATCGATTTGGGATTAAAGCGTGAAAAGGTTGGGGAA
TTGTCCTGTGAAATGATCCCTCACTTACTATATTCCTTTTCGGTAGCTGCTGGAATTACTTTGCATGTTA
CCTGCTTATATGGTAGTAATGACCATCATCGTGCTGAAAGCGCTTTTAAATCTCTGGCTGTTGCCATGCG
CGCGGCTACTTCTCTTACTGGAAGTTCTGAAGTCCCAAGCACGAAGGGAGTGTTGTAAAGATGAATTGGA
TTATGTCAGGAAAAGAACGACAATTTTGCATCCAAATTGTCTAAATTTTAGAGTTGCTTGAAAACAATAG
AACCTTACTTGCTTTATAATTACGTTAATTAGAAGCGTTATCTCGTGAAGGAATATAGTACGTAGCCGTA
TAAATTGAATTGAATGTTCAGCTTATAGAATAGAGACACTTTGCTGTTCAATGCGTCGTCACTTACCATA
CTCACTTTATTATACGACTTTAAGTATAAACTCCGCGGTTATGGTAAAATTAATGATGCACAAACGTCCG
ATCGGATGTGCTGCAAGGCGATTAAGTTGGGTAACGCCAGGGTTTTCCCAGTCACGACGTTGTAAAACGA
CGGCCAGTGAATTGTAATACGACTCACTATAGGGCGAATTGGAGAAACAGAATAATATATAAACCTGTAT
AATATAACCTTGAAGACTATATTTCTTTTCGCGGCCGCCTATAGGGCGAATTGGAGCTCCACCGCGGTGG
CTCTAGAACTAGTGGATCCCCCGGGCTGCAGGAATTCGATATCAAGCTTATCGATACCGTCGACCTCGAG
GGGGGGCCCGGTACCCAGCTTCGGCCGTATTTACAGATAACGATGTCGTTATTATATATATATATATATA
TTGTCACTTGTACCCAGCTTTTGTTCCCTTTAGTGAGGGTTAATTTCGAGCTTGGCGTAATCATGGTCAT
AGCTGTTTCCTGTGTGAAATTGTTATCCGCTCACAACAGCTGACACCGATTATTTAAAGCTGCAGCATAC
GATATATATACATGTGTATATATGTATACCTATGAATGTCAGTAAGTATGTATACGAACAGTATGATACT
GAAGATGACAAGGTAATGCATCATTCTATACGTGTCATTCTGAACGAGGCGCGCCTCTCCCTGCAGGCAT
TAATGAATCGGCCAACGCGCGGGGAGAGGCGGTTTGCGTATTGGGCGCTCTTCCGCTTCCTCGCTCACTG
ACTCGCTGCGCTCGGTCGTTCGGCTGCGGCGAGCGGTATCAGCTCACTCAAAGGCGGTAATACGGTTATC
CACAGAATCAGGGGATAACGCAGGAAAGAACATGTGAGCAAAAGGCCAGCAAAAGGCCAGGAACCGTAAA
AAGGCCGCGTTGCTGGCGTTTTTCCATAGGCTCCGCCCCCCTGACGAGCATCACAAAAATCGACGCTCAA
GTCAGAGGTGGCGAAACCCGACAGGACTATAAAGATACCAGGCGTTTCCCCCTGGAAGCTCCCTCGTGCG
CTCTCCTGTTCCGACCCTGCCGCTTACCGGATACCTGTCCGCCTTTCTCCCTTCGGGAAGCGTGGCGCTT
TCTCATAGCTCACGCTGTAGGTATCTCAGTTCGGTGTAGGTCGTTCGCTCCAAGCTGGGCTGTGTGCACG
AACCCCCCGTTCAGCCCGACCGCTGCGCCTTATCCGGTAACTATCGTCTTGAGTCCAACCCGGTAAGACA
CGACTTATCGCCACTGGCAGCAGCCACTGGTAACAGGATTAGCAGAGCGAGGTATGTAGGCGGTGCTACA
GAGTTCTTGAAGTGGTGGCCTAACTACGGCTACACTAGAAGAACAGTATTTGGTATCTGCGCTCTGCTGA
AGCCAGTTACCTTCGGAAAAAGAGTTGGTAGCTCTTGATCCGGCAAACAAACCACCGCTGGTAGCGGTGG
TTTTTTTGTTTGCAAGCAGCAGATTACGCGCAGAAAAAAAGGATCTCAAGAAGATCCTTTGATCTTTTGT
TTAAACCTACGGGGTCTGACGCTCAGTGGAACGAAAACTCACGTTAAGGGATTTTGGTCATGAGATTATC
AAAAAGGATCTTCACCTAGATCCTTTTAAATTAAAAATGAAGTTTTAAATCAATCTAAAGTATATATGAG
TAAACTTGGTCTGACAGTTACCAATGCTTAATCAGTGAGGCACCTATCTCAGCGATCTGTCTATTTCGTT
CATCCATAGTTGCCTGACTCCCCGTCGTGTAGATAACTACGATACGGGAGGGCTTACCATCTGGCCCCAG
TGCTGCAATGATACCGCGAGACCCACGCTCACCGGCTCCAGATTTATCAGCAATAAACCAGCCAGCCGGA
AGGGCCGAGCGCAGAAGTGGTCCTGCAACTTTATCCGCCTCCATCCAGTCTATTAATTGTTGCCGGGAAG
CTAGAGTAAGTAGTTCGCCAGTTAATAGTTTGCGCAACGTTGTTGCCATTGCTACAGGCATCGTGGTGTC
ACGCTCGTCGTTTGGTATGGCTTCATTCAGCTCCGGTTCCCAACGATCAAGGCGAGTTACATGATCCCCC
ATGTTGTGCAAAAAAGCGGTTAGCTCCTTCGGTCCTCCGATGGTTGTCAGAAGTAAGTTGGCCGCAGTGT
TATCACTCATGGTTATGGCAGCACTGCATAATTCTCTTACTGTCATGCCATCCGTAAGATGCTTTTCTGT
GACTGGTGAGTACTCAACCAAGTCATTCTGAGAATAGTGTATGCGGCGACCGAGTTGCTCTTGCCCGGCG
TCAATACGGGATAATACCGCGCCACATAGCAGAACTTTAAAAGTGCTCATCATTGGAAAACGTTCTTCGG
GGCGAAAACTCTCAAGGATCTTACCGCTGTTGAGATCCAGTTCGATGTAACCCACTCGTGCACCCAACTG
ATCTTCAGCATCTTTTACTTTCACCAGCGTTTCTGGGTGAGCAAAAACAGGAAGGCAAAATGCCGCAAAA
AAGGGAATAAGGGCGACACGGAAATGTTGAATACTCATACTCTTCCTTTTTCAATATTATTGAAGCATTT
ATCAGGGTTATTGTCTCATGAGCGGATACATATTTGAATGTATTTAGAAAAATAAACAAATAGGGGTTCC
GCGCACATTTCCCCGAAAAGTGCCACCT
Features (pLannotate 1.2.2; 14 found; start..end, strand, type, name):
     18..521     +  misc_feature   CEN/ARS: S. cerevisiae CEN6 centromere fused to an autonomously replicating sequence
    550..734     +  promoter       HIS3 promoter: S. cerevisiae HIS3
    738..1385    +  CDS            his5: HIS7_SCHPO - Experimental evidence at protein level: Swiss-Prot protein existence level 1. From Schizosaccharomyces pombe (strain 972 / ATCC 24843) (Fission yeast).
   1684..1762    -  CDS            lacZα (fragment): LacZα fragment of β-galactosidase; lacZ fragment
   1765..1783    +  promoter       T7 promoter: promoter for bacteriophage T7 RNA polymerase
   1890..1975    +  misc_feature   MCS (fragment): pBluescript multiple cloning site
   2016..2033    -  promoter       LEU2 promoter (fragment): S. cerevisiae LEU2
   2057..2075    -  promoter       T3 promoter: promoter for bacteriophage T3 RNA polymerase
   2120..2136    -  protein_bind   lac operator: The lac repressor binds to the lac operator to inhibit transcription in E. coli. This inhibition can be relieved by adding lactose or isopropyl-β-D-thiogalactopyranoside (IPTG). lac repressor encoded by lacI
   2139..2294    +  CDS            YO201_YEAST (fragment): Protein uncertain: Swiss-Prot protein existence level 5. From Saccharomyces cerevisiae (strain ATCC 204508 / S288c) (Baker's yeast).
   2307..2358    -  CDS            lacI (fragment): lac repressor; lacI; The lac repressor binds to the lac operator to inhibit transcription in E. coli. This inhibition can be relieved by adding lactose or isopropyl-β-D-thiogalactopyranoside (IPTG).
   2541..3129    -  rep_origin     ori: high-copy-number ColE1/pMB1/pBR322/pUC origin of replication
   3308..4168    -  CDS            AmpR: β-lactamase; bla; confers resistance to ampicillin, carbenicillin, and related antibiotics
   4169..4273    -  promoter       AmpR promoter: bla
