[The description below was written by a language model from this plasmid's Addgene catalogue record and pLannotate feature annotations shown in this document.]
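Description:
pRG213MX is an empty-backbone, centromeric E. coli/Saccharomyces cerevisiae shuttle vector of 4,298 bp, catalogued as a yeast expression vector and belonging to a shuttle vector series designed for precise genetic engineering of budding yeast. In bacteria it replicates from a high-copy ColE1/pUC-type origin and is selected with ampicillin through the β-lactamase gene driven by its own bla promoter. In yeast it is maintained by a CEN/ARS element, the CEN6 centromere fused to an autonomously replicating sequence. This element gives stable, low-copy segregation rather than the multicopy behaviour of 2μ plasmids.

Yeast selection uses the HIS3MX marker, which the record says was derived from pFA6a-HIS3MX6. The feature table accordingly annotates the coding sequence as Schizosaccharomyces pombe his5, a heterologous gene that complements S. cerevisiae his3 mutations. Its limited homology to the native HIS3 locus reduces unwanted recombination with the genome. The annotation software labels the region just upstream as a HIS3 promoter.

No insert or yeast expression promoter is present. Instead, the plasmid offers a pBluescript-type multiple cloning site for restriction-enzyme cloning. It is flanked by opposing T7 and T3 phage promoters, which also serve as the sequencing primer sites, and by remnants of lacZα and a lac operator. Several other short annotated fragments (LEU2 promoter, lacI and an uncertain yeast ORF) are only partial matches and are probably not functional parts. The vector is suited to carrying user-supplied genes or expression cassettes at near single-copy levels in his3 yeast strains.
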