Addgene plasmid #64522: pRG213MX
Purpose: (Empty Backbone) Centromeric E. coli/S. cerevisiae shuttle vector
Depositing lab: Joerg Stelling. Depositing organization: ETH Zurich (Swiss Federal Institute of Technology). Publication: A shuttle vector series for precise genetic engineering of Saccharomyces cerevisiae. Gnugge R, Liphardt T, Rudolf F. Yeast. 2015 Dec 9. doi: 10.1002/yea.3144. PubMed 26647923.
Backbone
  Vector backbone: pRG213MX
  Backbone manufacturer: Robert Gnuegge
  Backbone size (bp): 4298
  Vector type: Yeast Expression
  Selectable markers: HIS3
Growth in bacteria
  Bacterial resistance: Ampicillin, 100 μg/mL
  Growth temperature: 37°C
  Growth strain: DH5alpha
  Copy number: High Copy
Gene/Insert
  Cloning method: Restriction Enzyme
  Sequencing primers: 5′ T7; 3′ T3
Resource information
  A portion of this plasmid was derived from a plasmid made by: The HIS3MX marker gene was derived from pFA6a-HIS3MX6 (Wach et al. [1997]: Heterologous HIS3 marker and GFP reporter modules for PCR-targeting in Saccharomyces cerevisiae.).
Terms and licenses: Academic/Nonprofit Terms; Industry Terms: Not Available to Industry
How to cite: pRG213MX was a gift from Joerg Stelling (Addgene plasmid # 64522 ; http://n2t.net/addgene:64522 ; RRID:Addgene_64522)
