>Addgene plasmid #64522 | pRG213MX | addgene partial sequence | sequence record 111043 | DK060425_1 5'-TCCTTAAACCTGTCTTGTAA-3'
GGTCCTTTTCATCACGTGCTATAAAAATAATTATAATTTAAATTTTTTAATATAAATATATAAATTAAAA
ATAGAAAGTAAAAAAAGAAATTAAAGAAAAAATAGTTTTTGTTTTCCGAAGATGTAAAAGACTCTAGGGG
GATCGCCAACAAATACTACCTTTTATCTTGCTCTTCCTGCTCTCAGGTATTAATGCCGAATTGTTTCATC
TTGTCTGTGTAGAAGACCACACACGAAAATCCTGTGATTTTACATTTTACTTATCGTTAATCGAATGTAT
ATCTATTTAATCTGCTTTTCTTGTCTAATAAATATATATGTAAAGTACGCTTTTTGTTGAAATTTTTTAA
ACCTTTGTTTATTTTTTTTTCTTCATTCCGTAACTCTTCTACCTTCTTTATTTACTTTCTAAAATCCAAA
TACAAAACATAAAAATAAATAAACACAGAGTAAATTCCCAAATTATTCCATCATTAAAAGATACGAGGCG
CGTGTAAGTTACAGGCAAGCGATCCGTCTTAATTAACTCTGGCGCGCCTCCTCTAGTACACTCTATATTT
TTTTATGCCTCGGTAATGATTTTCATTTTTTTTTTTCCACCTAGCGGATGACTCTTTTTTTTTCTTAGCG
ATTGGCATTATCACATAATGAATTATACATTATATAAAGTAATGTGATTTCTTCGAAGAATATACTAAAA
AATGAGCAGGCAAGATAAACGAAGGCACATATGAGGAGGGCTTTTGTAGAAAGAAATACGAACGAAACGA
AAATCAGCGTTGCCATCGCTTTGGACAAAGCTCCCTTACCTGAAGAGTCGAATTTTATTGATGAACTTAT
AACTTCCAAGCATGCAAACCAAAAGGGAGAACAAGTAATCCAAGTAGACACGGGAATTGGATTCTTGGAT
CACATGTATCATGCACTGGCTAAACATGCAGGCTGGAGCTTACGACTTTACTCAAGAGGTGATTTAATCA
TCGATGATCATCACACTGCAGAAGA
