>Addgene plasmid #64522 | pRG213MX | addgene partial sequence | sequence record 111046 | M13pUC-Rev 5'-AGCGGATAACAATTTCACACAGG-3'
GACCATGATTACGCCAAGCTCGAAATTAACCCTCACTAAAGGGAACAAAAGCTGGGTACAAGTGACAATA
TATATATATATATATAATAACGACATCGTTATCTGTAAATACGGCCGAAGCTGGGTACCGGGCCCCCCCT
CGAGGTCGACGGTATCGATAAGCTTGATATCGAATTCCTGCAGCCCGGGGGATCCACTAGTTCTAGAGCC
ACCGCGGTGGAGCTCCAATTCGCCCTATAGGCGGCCGCGAAAAGAAATATAGTCTTCAAGGTTATATTAT
ACAGGTTTATATATTATTCTGTTTCTCCAATTCGCCCTATAGTGAGTCGTATTACAATTCACTGGCCGTC
GTTTTACAACGTCGTGACTGGGAAAACCCTGGCGTTACCCAACTTAATCGCCTTGCAGCACATCCGATCG
GACGTTTGTGCATCATTAATTTTACCATAACCGCGGAGTTTATACTTAAAGTCGTATAATAAAGTGAGTA
TGGTAAGTGACGACGCATTGAACAGCAAAGTGTCTCTATTCTATAAGCTGAACATTCAATTCAATTTATA
CGGCTACGTACTATATTCCTTCACGAGATAACGCTTCTAATTAACGTAATTATAAAGCAAGTAAGGTTCT
ATTGTTTTCAAGCAACTCTAAAATTTAGACAATTTGGATGCAAAATTGTCGTTCTTTTCCTGACATAATC
CAATTCATCTTTACAACACTCCCTTCGTGCTTGGGACTTCAGAACTTCCAGTAAGAGAAGTAGCCGCGCG
CATGGCAACAGCCAGAGATTTAAAAGCGCTTTCAGCACGATGATGGTCATTACTACCATATAAGCAGGTA
ACATGCAAAGTAATTCCAGCAGCTACCGAAAAGGAATATAGTAAGTGAGGGATCATTTCACAGGACAATT
CCCCAACCTTTTCACGCTTTAATCCCAAATCGATAACAGCATAGGGCCGTCCCGACAAGTCAACTACGCT
TCTGGAAAGAGCTTCGTCAAGTGGACAATAAGCATGTCCAAATCTTTTAACACCGGCAAAGTTACCCATA
GCCTGCTTGAATGCAATACCAAGTGCAATAGCAGTATCTTCTGCAGTG
