>Addgene plasmid #64522 | pRG213MX | addgene partial sequence | sequence record 111471 | M13pUC-Fwd 5'-CCCAGTCACGACGTTGTAAAACG-3'
CGACTCACTATAGGGCGAATTGGAGAAACAGAATAATATATAAACCTGTATAATATAACCTTGAAGACTA
TATTTCTTTTCGCGGCCGCCTATAGGGCGAATTGGAGCTCCACCGCGGTGGCTCTAGAACTAGTGGATCC
CCCGGGCTGCAGGAATTCGATATCAAGCTTATCGATACCGTCGACCTCGAGGGGGGGCCCGGTACCCAGC
TTCGGCCGTATTTACAGATAACGATGTCGTTATTATATATATATATATATATTGTCACTTGTACCCAGCT
TTTGTTCCCTTTAGTGAGGGTTAATTTCGAGCTTGGCGTAATCATGGTCATAGCTGTTTCCTGTGTGAAA
TTGTTATCCGCTCACAACAGCTGACACCGATTATTTAAAGCTGCAGCATACGATATATATACATGTGTAT
ATATGTATACCTATGAATGTCAGTAAGTATGTATACGAACAGTATGATACTGAAGATGACAAGGTAATGC
ATCATTCTATACGTGTCATTCTGAACGAGGCGCGCCTCTCCCTGCAGGCATTAATGAATCGGCCAACGCG
CGGGGAGAGGCGGTTTGCGTATTGGGCGCTCTTCCGCTTCCTCGCTCACTGACTCGCTGCGCTCGGTCGT
TCGGCTGCGGCGAGCGGTATCAGCTCACTCAAAGGCGGTAATACGGTTATCCACAGAATCAGGGGATAAC
GCAGGAAAGAACATGTGAGCAAAAGGCCAGCAAAAGGCCAGGAACCGTAAAAAGGCCGCGTTGCTGGCGT
TTTTCCATAGGCTCCGCCCCCCTGACGAGCATCACAAAAATCGACGCTCAAGTCAGAGGTGGCGAAACCC
GACAGGACTATAAAGATACCAGGCGTTTCCCCCTGGAAGCTCCCTCGTGCGCTCTCCTGTTCCGACCCTG
CCGCTTACCGGATACCTGTCCGCCTTTCTCCCTTCGGGAAGCGTGGCGCTTTCTCATAGCTCACGCTGTA
GGTATCTCAGTTCGGTGTAGGTCGTTCGCTCCAAGCTGGGCTGT
